>Addgene plasmid #45049 | pYX113-mtGFP | depositor partial sequence | sequence record 63126 | mtGFP cassette
AAGCTTATGGCCTCCACTCGTGTCCTCGCCTCTCGCCTGGCCTCCCAGATGGCTGCTTCCGCCAAGGTTG
CCCGCCCTGCTGTCCGCGTTGCTCAGGTCAGCAAGCGCACCATCCAGACTGGCTCCCCCCTCCAGACCCT
CAAGCGCACCCAGATGACCTCCATCGTCAACGCCACCACCCGCCAGGCTTTCCAGAAGCGCGCCTACTCT
TCCGGATCCCCGGGTACCAGATCTATGAGTAAAGGAGAAGAACTTTTCACTGGAGTTGTCCCAATTCTTG
TTGAATTAGATGGTGATGTTAATGGGCACAAATTTTCTGTCAGTGGAGAGGGTGAAGGTGATGCAACATA
CGGAAAACTTACCCTTAAATTTATTTGCACTACTGGAAAACTACCTGTTCCATGGCCAACACTTGTCACT
ACTTTCACTTATGGTGTTCAATGCTTTTCAAGATACCCAGATCATATGAAACAGCATGACTTTTTCAAGA
GTGCCATGCCCGAAGGTTATGTACAGGAAAGAACTATATTTTTCAAAGATGACGGGAACTACAAGACACG
TGCTGAAGTCAAGTTTGAAGGTGATACCCTTGTTAATAGAATCGAGTTAAAAGGTATTGATTTTAAAGAA
GATGGAAACATTCTTGGACACAAATTGGAATACAACTATAACTCACACAATGTATACATCATGGCAGACA
AACAAAAGAATGGAATCAAAGTTAACTTCAAAATTAGACACAACATTGAAGATGGAAGCGTTCAACTAGC
AGACCATTATCAACAAAATACTCCAATTGGCGATGGCCCTGTCCTTTTACCAGACAACCATTACCTGTCC
ACACAATCTGCCCTTTCGAAAGATCCCAACGAAAAGAGAGACCACATGGTCCTTCTTGAGTTTGTAACAG
CTGCTGGGATTACACATGGCATGGATGAACTATACAAATAAGAATTC
