>Addgene plasmid #45049 | pYX113-mtGFP | addgene partial sequence | sequence record 63985 | URA3-R2 5'-TTGGCGGATAATGCCTTTAG-3'
CATCGAAAATCAGTCAATATATCCACATGTGTTTTTAGTAAACAAATTTTGGGACCTAATGCTTCAACTA
ACTCCAGTAATTCCTTGGTGGTACGAACATCCAATGAAGCACACAAGTTTGTTTGCTTTTCGTGCATGAT
ATTAAATAGCTTGGCAGCAACAGGACTAGGATGAGTAGCAGCACGTTCCTTATATGTAGCTTTCGACATG
ATTTATCTTCGTTTCCTGCAGGTTTTTGTTCTGTGCAGTTGGGTTAAGAATACTGGGCAATTTCATGTTT
CTTCAACACTACATATGCGTATATATACCAATCTAAGTCTGTGCTCCTTCCTTCGTTCTTCCTTCTGTTC
GGAGATTACCGAATCAAAAAAATTTCAAGGAAACCGAAATCAAAAAAAAGAATAAAAAAAAAATGATGAA
TTGAAAAGGTGGTATGGTGCACTCTCAGTACAATCTGCTCTGATGCCGCATAGTTAAGCCAGCCCCGACA
CCCGCCAACACCCGCTGACGCGCCCTGACGGGCTTGTCTGCTCCCGGCATCCGCTTACAGACAAGCTGTG
ACCGTCTCCGGGAGCTGCATGTGTCAGAGGTTTTCACCGTCATCACCGAAACGCGCGAGACGAAAGGGCC
TCGTGATACGCCTATTTTTATAGGTTAATGTCATGATAATAATGGTTTCTTAGACGGATCGCTTGCCTGT
AACTTACACGCGCCTCGTATCTTTTAATGATGGAATAATTTGGGAATTTACTCTGTGTTTATTTATTTTT
ATGTTTTGTATTTGGATTTTAGAAAGTAAATAAAGAAGGTAGAAGAGTTACGGAATGAAGAAAAAAAAAT
AAACAAAGGTTTAAAAAATTTCAACAAAAAGCGTACTTTACATATATATTTATTAGACAAGAAA
