>Addgene plasmid #45049 | pYX113-mtGFP | addgene partial sequence | sequence record 63987 | Gal1 5'-AATATACCTCTATACTTTAACGTC-3'
CCGGAATCGAATTCATGGCCTCCACTCGTGTCCTCGCCTCTCGCCTGGCCTCCCGGATGGCTGCTTCCGC
CAAGGTTGCCCGCCCTGCTGTCCGCGTTGCTCAGGTCAGCAAGCGCACCATCCAGACTGGCTCCCCCCTC
CAGACCCTCAAGCGCACCCAGATGACCTCCATCGTCAACGCCACCACCCGCCAGGCTTTCCAGAAGCGCG
CCTACTCTTCCGGATCCCCGGGTACCAGATCTATGAGTAAGGGTGAAGAACTTTTCACTGGAGTTGTCCC
AATTCTTGTTGAATTAGATGGTGATGTTAATGGGCACAAATTTTCTGTCAGTGGAGAGGGTGAAGGTGAT
GCAACATACGGAAAACTTACCCTTAAATTTATTTGCACTACTGGAAAACTACCTGTTCCATGGCCAACAC
TTGTCACTACTTTCACTTATGGTGTTCAATGCTTTTCAAGATACCCAGATCATATGAAACGGCATGACTT
TTTCAAGAGTGCCATGCCCGAAGGTTATGTACAGGAAAGAACTATATTTTTCAAAGATGACGGGAACTAC
AAGACACGTGCTGAAGTCAAGTTTGAAGGTGATACCCTTGTTAATAGAATCGAGTTAAAAGGTATTGATT
TTAAAGAAGATGGAAACATTCTTGGACACAAATTGGAATACAACTATAACTCACACAATGTATACATCAT
GGCAGACAAACAAAAGAATGGAATCAAAGTTAACTTCAAAATTAGACACAACATTGAAGATGGAAGCGTT
CAACTAGCAGACCATTATCAACAAAATACTCCAATTGGCGATGGCCCTGTCCTTTTACCAGACAACCATT
ACCTGTCCACACAATCTGCTGCCCTTTCGAAAGATCCCAACGAAAAGAGAGACCACATGGTCCTTCTTGA
GTTTGTAACAGCTGCTGGGATTACACATGGCATGGATGAACTATACAAATAAAAGCTTACGCGTGGGACC
GGGGTATCCGTATGATGGTGCCTGACTACGCATGATATCTCGAGCTCAGCTAGCTAACTGAATAAGGAAC
AATGAACGTTTTTCCCTTCCCTGGTCCCAG
