[The description below was written by a language model from this plasmid's Addgene catalogue record.]
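Description:
pYX113-mtGFP is a yeast expression plasmid built on the pYX113 backbone and designed to label mitochondria in Saccharomyces cerevisiae with green fluorescent protein. It is a shuttle vector. In E. coli it is propagated under ampicillin selection, and in yeast it is maintained through the URA3 auxotrophic marker, which allows transformants of ura3 strains to be selected on medium lacking uracil. The record lists the bacterial copy number as unknown. It does not describe the yeast replication elements, so whether the plasmid is centromeric or high copy cannot be determined from the record.

The insert, mtGFP, encodes a mitochondria-targeted GFP cloned between an EcoRI site at the 5′ end and a HindIII site at the 3′ end, both of which remain intact. The depositor notes that the separately supplied insert sequence shows these two sites in the opposite order, and that the orientation in the catalogue cloning fields is the correct one for this construct. The record does not state which mitochondrial targeting sequence or which GFP variant is used.

Expression is driven by a GAL promoter, which in yeast is typically induced by galactose and repressed by glucose. Reporter levels can therefore be controlled through the carbon source rather than being constitutive. According to the associated publication, the plasmid belongs to a set of mitochondria-targeted GFP tools for studying organelle biogenesis in budding yeast. Such reporters are typically used to visualise mitochondria in living cells by fluorescence microscopy. No feature table was provided, so other elements of the backbone cannot be described.
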