Addgene plasmid #45049: pYX113-mtGFP
Depositing lab: Benedikt Westermann. Depositing organization: Ludwig-Maximilians-Universitaet Muenchen (LMU). Publication: Mitochondria-targeted green fluorescent proteins: convenient tools for the study of organelle biogenesis in Saccharomyces cerevisiae. Westermann B, Neupert W. Yeast. 2000 Nov;16(15):1421-7. 10.1002/1097-0061(200011)16:15<1421::AID-YEA624>3.0.CO;2-U PubMed 11054823.
Backbone
  Vector backbone: pYX113
  Vector type: Yeast Expression
  Selectable markers: URA3
Growth in bacteria
  Bacterial resistance: Ampicillin, 100 μg/mL
  Growth temperature: 37°C
  Growth strain: DH5alpha
  Copy number: Unknown
Gene/Insert
  Gene/Insert name: mtGFP
  Promoter: GAL
  Cloning method: Restriction Enzyme; 5′ cloning site EcoRI (not destroyed); 3′ cloning site HindIII (not destroyed)
  Sequencing primers: 5′ none; 3′ none
Terms and licenses: Academic/Nonprofit Terms; Industry Terms: Not Available to Industry
Depositor comments: additional information may be found at: http://www.zellbiologie.uni-bayreuth.de/sequences.htm The depositor mtGFP insert seq shows 5' HindIII and a 3' EcoRI, they are actually reversed in this construct, the cloning information displayed is correct.
How to cite: pYX113-mtGFP was a gift from Benedikt Westermann (Addgene plasmid # 45049 ; http://n2t.net/addgene:45049 ; RRID:Addgene_45049)
